Addgene plasmid #132236: pDONR221_SLCO4A1
Purpose: Gateway entry clone with codon-optimized ORF sequence for subcloning into custom expression vectors
Depositing lab: RESOLUTE Consortium & Giulio Superti-Furga. Depositing organization: CeMM Research Center for Molecular Medicine. Publication: The RESOLUTE consortium: unlocking SLC transporters for drug discovery. Superti-Furga G, Lackner D, Wiedmer T, Ingles-Prieto A, Barbosa B, Girardi E, Goldmann U, Gurtl B, Klavins K, Klimek C, Lindinger S, Lineiro-Retes E, Muller AC, Onstein S, Redinger G, Reil D, Sedlyarov V, Wolf G, Crawford M, Everley R, ... Steppan CM. Nat Rev Drug Discov. 2020 Jul;19(7):429-430. doi: 10.1038/d41573-020-00056-6. PubMed 32265506.
Backbone
  Vector backbone: pDONR221
  Backbone manufacturer: Thermo Fisher Scientific
  Backbone size w/o insert (bp): 2550
  Vector type: Mammalian Expression
Growth in bacteria
  Bacterial resistance: Kanamycin, 50 μg/mL
  Growth temperature: 37°C
  Growth strain: Stbl3
  Copy number: High Copy
Gene/Insert
  Gene/Insert name: SLCO4A1 (alt name: OATP-E, OATP4A1, SLC21A12)
  Species: H. sapiens (human)
  Insert size (bp): 2166
  Entrez Gene: SLCO4A1 (a.k.a. POAT, OATP1, OATPE, OATP-E, OATP4A1, OATPRP1, SLC21A12)
  Cloning method: Gateway Cloning
  Sequencing primers: 5′ M13-fwd; 3′ M13-rev
Terms and licenses: Academic/Nonprofit Terms; Industry Terms
Depositor comments: For more information on the full Resolute plasmid collection, please see www.addgene.org/depositor-collections/re-solute/. Please provide your feedback on this plasmid to the RESOLUTE consortium by filling out their RESOLUTE repository feedback form: https://forms.office.com/Pages/ResponsePage.aspx?id=0e05yklzmkS7rjFGQL4N7z4feCLQvEJAmVcOCM_u885UN1JJRko0Ukg4TVQwNTZLOUxPQVJWT1NHUCQlQCN0PWcu
How to cite: pDONR221_SLCO4A1 was a gift from RESOLUTE Consortium & Giulio Superti-Furga (Addgene plasmid # 132236 ; http://n2t.net/addgene:132236 ; RRID:Addgene_132236)
