[The description below was written by a language model from this plasmid's Addgene catalogue record and the feature table of its GenBank file.]
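Description:
pDONR221_SLCO4A1 is a Gateway entry clone built on the pDONR221 backbone, carrying a codon-optimized open reading frame for human SLCO4A1 (also known as OATP4A1, OATP-E or SLC21A12), an organic anion transporter of the solute carrier superfamily. The circular plasmid is 4,716 bp, with a recorded insert of 2,166 bp in a backbone of about 2.55 kb. It is maintained in E. coli through a high-copy ColE1/pUC-type origin and selected with kanamycin via the aph(3')-Ia aminoglycoside phosphotransferase gene.

The feature table does not annotate the ORF itself, but its position can be inferred from the roughly 2.2 kb interval between the attL1 and attL2 sites. These are the recombination sites used by LR Clonase to transfer the insert directionally into any attR-containing destination vector. Upstream of attL1 lie the rrnB T2 and T1 transcription terminators, which insulate the insert from read-through transcription in bacteria. M13 forward and reverse primer sites flank the att cassette for sequence verification. A T7 promoter sits just outside attL2 and is oriented toward the insert from its 3' side. Although the catalogue lists the vector type as mammalian expression, no eukaryotic promoter or polyadenylation signal is annotated, so expression depends on the destination vector chosen. No epitope tags or reporters are recorded, and the record does not say whether the ORF retains a stop codon.

The plasmid belongs to a consortium-generated collection of SLC transporter clones and serves as a shuttle source for subcloning SLCO4A1 into custom expression vectors for transporter studies and drug discovery.
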