LOCUS       Exported 4716 bp ds-DNA circular SYN 12-MAY-2021
DEFINITION  Gateway entry clone with codon-optimized ORF sequence for subcloning
            into custom expression vectors.
ACCESSION   .
VERSION     .
KEYWORDS    pDONR221_SLCO4A1
SOURCE      synthetic DNA construct
  ORGANISM  synthetic DNA construct
REFERENCE   1 (bases 1 to 4716)
  TITLE     RESOLUTE consortium SLC collection
REFERENCE   2 (bases 1 to 4716)
  AUTHORS   .
  TITLE     Direct Submission
  JOURNAL   Exported May 12, 2021 from SnapGene Server 1.1.58
            http://www.snapgene.com
FEATURES             Location/Qualifiers
     source          1..4716
                     /organism="synthetic DNA construct"
                     /mol_type="other DNA"
     primer_bind     92..109
                     /label=L4440
                     /note="L4440 vector, forward primer"
     terminator      268..295
                     /label=rrnB T2 terminator
                     /note="transcription terminator T2 from the E. coli rrnB
                     gene"
     terminator      387..473
                     /gene="Escherichia coli rrnB"
                     /label=rrnB T1 terminator
                     /note="transcription terminator T1 from the E. coli rrnB
                     gene"
     primer_bind     522..544
                     /label=M13/pUC Forward
                     /note="In lacZ gene"
     primer_bind     536..553
                     /label=M13 Forward
                     /note="In lacZ gene. Also called M13-F20 or M13 (-21)
                     Forward"
     primer_bind     537..553
                     /label=M13 fwd
                     /note="common sequencing primer, one of multiple similar
                     variants"
     protein_bind    569..668
                     /gene="mutant version of attL"
                     /label=attL1
                     /bound_moiety="LR Clonase(TM)"
                     /note="recombination site for the Gateway(R) LR reaction"
     protein_bind    complement(2841..2940)
                     /gene="mutant version of attL"
                     /label=attL2
                     /bound_moiety="LR Clonase(TM)"
                     /note="recombination site for the Gateway(R) LR reaction"
     primer_bind     complement(2957..2976)
                     /label=T7
                     /note="T7 promoter, forward primer"
     promoter        complement(2958..2976)
                     /label=T7 promoter
                     /note="promoter for bacteriophage T7 RNA polymerase"
     primer_bind     complement(2981..2997)
                     /label=M13 rev
                     /note="common sequencing primer, one of multiple similar
                     variants"
     primer_bind     complement(2981..2997)
                     /label=M13 Reverse
                     /note="In lacZ gene. Also called M13-rev"
     primer_bind     complement(3099..3118)
                     /label=pENTR-R
                     /note="pENTR vectors, reverse primer"
     CDS             3110..3919
                     /codon_start=1
                     /gene="aph(3')-Ia"
                     /product="aminoglycoside phosphotransferase"
                     /label=KanR
                     /note="confers resistance to kanamycin in bacteria or G418
                     (Geneticin(R)) in eukaryotes"
                     /translation="MSHIQRETSRPRLNSNMDADLYGYKWARDNVGQSGATIYRLYGKP
                     DAPELFLKHGKGSVANDVTDEMVRLNWLTEFMPLPTIKHFIRTPDDAWLLTTAIPGKTA
                     FQVLEEYPDSGENIVDALAVFLRRLHSIPVCNCPFNSDRVFRLAQAQSRMNNGLVDASD
                     FDDERNGWPVEQVWKEMHKLLPFSPDSVVTHGDFSLDNLIFDEGKLIGCIDVGRVGIAD
                     RYQDLAILWNCLGEFSPSLQKRLFQKYGIDNPDMNKLQFHLMLDEFF"
     primer_bind     complement(3177..3196)
                     /label=Kan-R
                     /note="Kanamycin resistance gene, reverse primer"
     rep_origin      4066..4654
                     /direction=RIGHT
                     /label=ori
                     /note="high-copy-number ColE1/pMB1/pBR322/pUC origin of
                     replication"
     primer_bind     4555..4574
                     /label=pBR322ori-F
                     /note="pBR322 origin, forward primer"
ORIGIN
        1 ctttcctgcg ttatcccctg attctgtgga taaccgtatt accgcctttg agtgagctga
       61 taccgctcgc cgcagccgaa cgaccgagcg cagcgagtca gtgagcgagg aagcggaaga
      121 gcgcccaata cgcaaaccgc ctctccccgc gcgttggccg attcattaat gcagctggca
      181 cgacaggttt cccgactgga aagcgggcag tgagcgcaac gcaattaata cgcgtaccgc
      241 tagccaggaa gagtttgtag aaacgcaaaa aggccatccg tcaggatggc cttctgctta
      301 gtttgatgcc tggcagttta tggcgggcgt cctgcccgcc accctccggg ccgttgcttc
      361 acaacgttca aatccgctcc cggcggattt gtcctactca ggagagcgtt caccgacaaa
      421 caacagataa aacgaaaggc ccagtcttcc gactgagcct ttcgttttat ttgatgcctg
      481 gcagttccct actctcgcgt taacgctagc atggatgttt tcccagtcac gacgttgtaa
      541 aacgacggcc agtcttaagc tcgggcccca aataatgatt ttattttgac tgatagtgac
      601 ctgttcgttg caacacattg atgagcaatg cttttttata atgccaactt tgtacaaaaa
      661 agcaggctcc accatgccac tgcaccagct gggcgacaag cccctgacct ttcctagccc
      721 aaactccgcc atggagaatg gcctggatca caccccacct tctaggagag caagcccagg
      781 aacaccactg tctcctggaa gcctgcggtc cgccgcacac tccccactgg acacctctaa
      841 gcagcctctg tgccagctgt gggcagagaa gcacggagca aggggcacac acgaggtgag
      901 atacgtgtcc gccggacagt ctgtggcatg cggatggtgg gccttcgccc caccatgtct
      961 gcaggtgctg aacaccccca agggcatcct gttcttcctg tgcgcagcag ccttcctgca
     1021 gggaatgaca gtgaacggct ttatcaatac cgtgatcaca agcctggaga ggcgctacga
     1081 cctgcactct tatcagagcg gcctgatcgc cagctcctat gatatcgccg cctgcctgtg
     1141 cctgaccttc gtgagctact ttggaggatc cggacacaag cctaggtggc tgggatgggg
     1201 cgtgctgctg atgggaaccg gatccctggt gttcgcactg ccacacttta cagccggcag
     1261 gtatgaggtg gagctggacg caggcgtgcg cacctgccca gcaaatccag gagccgtgtg
     1321 cgcagattcc acatctggcc tgagccgcta ccagctggtg ttcatgctgg gacagtttct
     1381 gcacggagtg ggagcaacac cactgtacac cctgggcgtg acatatctgg acgagaacgt
     1441 gaagtctagc tgctccccag tgtacatcgc catcttttat accgcagcaa tcctgggacc
     1501 agcagcagga tatctgatcg gaggcgccct gctgaatatc tacaccgaga tgggccggag
     1561 aacagagctg accacagagt ccccactgtg ggtgggagca tggtgggtgg gcttcctggg
     1621 atctggagca gcagccttct ttacagcagt gccaatcctg ggctatccca gacagctgcc
     1681 tggcagccag aggtacgccg tgatgagggc agcagagatg caccagctga aggattcctc
     1741 taggggagag gcaagcaacc cagacttcgg caagaccatc cgcgatctgc ctctgtccat
     1801 ctggctgctg ctgaagaatc ccaccttcat cctgctgtgc ctggcaggag caaccgaggc
     1861 cacactgatc accggcatgt ccaccttctc tcctaagttt ctggagtccc agttcagcct
     1921 gtccgcctct gaggcagcca ccctgtttgg ctatctggtg gtgccagcag gaggaggagg
     1981 cacatttctg ggcggcttct ttgtgaacaa gctgaggctg cgcggctctg ccgtgatcaa
     2041 gttctgcctg ttttgtaccg tggtgagcct gctgggcatc ctggtgttct ctctgcactg
     2101 ccctagcgtg ccaatggcag gagtgaccgc aagctatgga ggatccctgc tgcctgaggg
     2161 acacctgaac ctgacagccc catgcaatgc cgcctgctct tgtcagccag agcactattc
     2221 ccccgtgtgc ggctctgacg gcctgatgta ctttagcctg tgccacgcag gatgtccagc
     2281 agcaaccgag acaaacgtgg acggacagaa ggtgtaccgg gattgctcct gtatccctca
     2341 gaatctgagc tccggattcg gacacgcaac cgccggcaag tgcacctcta catgtcagag
     2401 aaagcccctg ctgctggtgt tcatctttgt ggtcatcttc ttcacattcc tgtctagcat
     2461 ccccgccctg accgccacac tgagatgcgt gagagatcct cagcggagct ttgccctggg
     2521 catccagtgg atcgtggtga gaatcctggg aggaatccca ggacctatcg ccttcggctg
     2581 ggtcatcgac aaggcctgtc tgctgtggca ggatcagtgc ggccagcagg gctcctgtct
     2641 ggtgtaccag aatagcgcca tgtccaggta tatcctgatc atgggcctgc tgtacaaggt
     2701 gctgggcgtg ctgttctttg ccatcgcctg cttcctgtac aagcctctga gcgagtcctc
     2761 tgatggcctg gagacctgtc tgccttccca gagctccgcc ccagactctg ccacagatag
     2821 ccagctgcag tctagcgtgg acccagcttt cttgtacaaa gttggcatta taagaaagca
     2881 ttgcttatca atttgttgca acgaacaggt cactatcagt caaaataaaa tcattatttg
     2941 ccatccagct gatatcccct atagtgagtc gtattacatg gtcatagctg tttcctggca
     3001 gctctggccc gtgtctcaaa atctctgatg ttacattgca caagataaaa atatatcatc
     3061 atgaacaata aaactgtctg cttacataaa cagtaataca aggggtgtta tgagccatat
     3121 tcaacgggaa acgtcgaggc cgcgattaaa ttccaacatg gatgctgatt tatatgggta
     3181 taaatgggct cgcgataatg tcgggcaatc aggtgcgaca atctatcgct tgtatgggaa
     3241 gcccgatgcg ccagagttgt ttctgaaaca tggcaaaggt agcgttgcca atgatgttac
     3301 agatgagatg gtcagactaa actggctgac ggaatttatg cctcttccga ccatcaagca
     3361 ttttatccgt actcctgatg atgcatggtt actcaccact gcgatccccg gaaaaacagc
     3421 attccaggta ttagaagaat atcctgattc aggtgaaaat attgttgatg cgctggcagt
     3481 gttcctgcgc cggttgcatt cgattcctgt ttgtaattgt ccttttaaca gcgatcgcgt
     3541 atttcgtctc gctcaggcgc aatcacgaat gaataacggt ttggttgatg cgagtgattt
     3601 tgatgacgag cgtaatggct ggcctgttga acaagtctgg aaagaaatgc ataaactttt
     3661 gccattctca ccggattcag tcgtcactca tggtgatttc tcacttgata accttatttt
     3721 tgacgagggg aaattaatag gttgtattga tgttggacga gtcggaatcg cagaccgata
     3781 ccaggatctt gccatcctat ggaactgcct cggtgagttt tctccttcat tacagaaacg
     3841 gctttttcaa aaatatggta ttgataatcc tgatatgaat aaattgcagt ttcatttgat
     3901 gctcgatgag tttttctaat cagaattggt taattggttg taacactggc agagcattac
     3961 gctgacttga cgggacggcg caagctcatg accaaaatcc cttaacgtga gttacgcgtc
     4021 gttccactga gcgtcagacc ccgtagaaaa gatcaaagga tcttcttgag atcctttttt
     4081 tctgcgcgta atctgctgct tgcaaacaaa aaaaccaccg ctaccagcgg tggtttgttt
     4141 gccggatcaa gagctaccaa ctctttttcc gaaggtaact ggcttcagca gagcgcagat
     4201 accaaatact gttcttctag tgtagccgta gttaggccac cacttcaaga actctgtagc
     4261 accgcctaca tacctcgctc tgctaatcct gttaccagtg gctgctgcca gtggcgataa
     4321 gtcgtgtctt accgggttgg actcaagacg atagttaccg gataaggcgc agcggtcggg
     4381 ctgaacgggg ggttcgtgca cacagcccag cttggagcga acgacctaca ccgaactgag
     4441 atacctacag cgtgagctat gagaaagcgc cacgcttccc gaagggagaa aggcggacag
     4501 gtatccggta agcggcaggg tcggaacagg agagcgcacg agggagcttc cagggggaaa
     4561 cgcctggtat ctttatagtc ctgtcgggtt tcgccacctc tgacttgagc gtcgattttt
     4621 gtgatgctcg tcaggggggc ggagcctatg gaaaaacgcc agcaacgcgg cctttttacg
     4681 gttcctggcc ttttgctggc cttttgctca catgtt
//
