>Addgene plasmid #132236 | pDONR221_SLCO4A1 | depositor partial sequence | sequence record 253872 | Codon-optimized ORF of SLCO4A1
ATGCCACTGCACCAGCTGGGCGACAAGCCCCTGACCTTTCCTAGCCCAAACTCCGCCATGGAGAATGGCC
TGGATCACACCCCACCTTCTAGGAGAGCAAGCCCAGGAACACCACTGTCTCCTGGAAGCCTGCGGTCCGC
CGCACACTCCCCACTGGACACCTCTAAGCAGCCTCTGTGCCAGCTGTGGGCAGAGAAGCACGGAGCAAGG
GGCACACACGAGGTGAGATACGTGTCCGCCGGACAGTCTGTGGCATGCGGATGGTGGGCCTTCGCCCCAC
CATGTCTGCAGGTGCTGAACACCCCCAAGGGCATCCTGTTCTTCCTGTGCGCAGCAGCCTTCCTGCAGGG
AATGACAGTGAACGGCTTTATCAATACCGTGATCACAAGCCTGGAGAGGCGCTACGACCTGCACTCTTAT
CAGAGCGGCCTGATCGCCAGCTCCTATGATATCGCCGCCTGCCTGTGCCTGACCTTCGTGAGCTACTTTG
GAGGATCCGGACACAAGCCTAGGTGGCTGGGATGGGGCGTGCTGCTGATGGGAACCGGATCCCTGGTGTT
CGCACTGCCACACTTTACAGCCGGCAGGTATGAGGTGGAGCTGGACGCAGGCGTGCGCACCTGCCCAGCA
AATCCAGGAGCCGTGTGCGCAGATTCCACATCTGGCCTGAGCCGCTACCAGCTGGTGTTCATGCTGGGAC
AGTTTCTGCACGGAGTGGGAGCAACACCACTGTACACCCTGGGCGTGACATATCTGGACGAGAACGTGAA
GTCTAGCTGCTCCCCAGTGTACATCGCCATCTTTTATACCGCAGCAATCCTGGGACCAGCAGCAGGATAT
CTGATCGGAGGCGCCCTGCTGAATATCTACACCGAGATGGGCCGGAGAACAGAGCTGACCACAGAGTCCC
CACTGTGGGTGGGAGCATGGTGGGTGGGCTTCCTGGGATCTGGAGCAGCAGCCTTCTTTACAGCAGTGCC
AATCCTGGGCTATCCCAGACAGCTGCCTGGCAGCCAGAGGTACGCCGTGATGAGGGCAGCAGAGATGCAC
CAGCTGAAGGATTCCTCTAGGGGAGAGGCAAGCAACCCAGACTTCGGCAAGACCATCCGCGATCTGCCTC
TGTCCATCTGGCTGCTGCTGAAGAATCCCACCTTCATCCTGCTGTGCCTGGCAGGAGCAACCGAGGCCAC
ACTGATCACCGGCATGTCCACCTTCTCTCCTAAGTTTCTGGAGTCCCAGTTCAGCCTGTCCGCCTCTGAG
GCAGCCACCCTGTTTGGCTATCTGGTGGTGCCAGCAGGAGGAGGAGGCACATTTCTGGGCGGCTTCTTTG
TGAACAAGCTGAGGCTGCGCGGCTCTGCCGTGATCAAGTTCTGCCTGTTTTGTACCGTGGTGAGCCTGCT
GGGCATCCTGGTGTTCTCTCTGCACTGCCCTAGCGTGCCAATGGCAGGAGTGACCGCAAGCTATGGAGGA
TCCCTGCTGCCTGAGGGACACCTGAACCTGACAGCCCCATGCAATGCCGCCTGCTCTTGTCAGCCAGAGC
ACTATTCCCCCGTGTGCGGCTCTGACGGCCTGATGTACTTTAGCCTGTGCCACGCAGGATGTCCAGCAGC
AACCGAGACAAACGTGGACGGACAGAAGGTGTACCGGGATTGCTCCTGTATCCCTCAGAATCTGAGCTCC
GGATTCGGACACGCAACCGCCGGCAAGTGCACCTCTACATGTCAGAGAAAGCCCCTGCTGCTGGTGTTCA
TCTTTGTGGTCATCTTCTTCACATTCCTGTCTAGCATCCCCGCCCTGACCGCCACACTGAGATGCGTGAG
AGATCCTCAGCGGAGCTTTGCCCTGGGCATCCAGTGGATCGTGGTGAGAATCCTGGGAGGAATCCCAGGA
CCTATCGCCTTCGGCTGGGTCATCGACAAGGCCTGTCTGCTGTGGCAGGATCAGTGCGGCCAGCAGGGCT
CCTGTCTGGTGTACCAGAATAGCGCCATGTCCAGGTATATCCTGATCATGGGCCTGCTGTACAAGGTGCT
GGGCGTGCTGTTCTTTGCCATCGCCTGCTTCCTGTACAAGCCTCTGAGCGAGTCCTCTGATGGCCTGGAG
ACCTGTCTGCCTTCCCAGAGCTCCGCCCCAGACTCTGCCACAGATAGCCAGCTGCAGTCTAGCGTG
